>Addgene plasmid #121461 | pTJK506 | addgene full sequence | sequence record 238896 | Addgene NGS Result
GACTAGGGGACACTTCATTCATTTATGGTATGCCAATATTTTTAAGAAAAGAAGAATAATACGCGATATT
GTTTTTTAAGGAAGGAACGCACACTCGCCCAGTTAGAGTGCTGATGATATATACATATATATATGTATAT
GTAACAAACAATAAGAAGCTTATCGATACCGTCGACCTCGAGGGGGGGCCCGGTACCAGCTTTTGTTCCC
TTTAGTGAGGGTTAATTTCGAGCTTGGCGTAATCATGGTCATAGCTGTTTCCTGTGTGAAATTGTTATCC
GCTCACAATTCCACACAACATACGAGCCGGAAGCATAAAGTGTAAAGCCTGGGGTGCCTAATGAGTGAGC
TAACTCACATTAATTGCGTTGCGCTCACTGCCCGCTTTCCAGTCGGGAAACCTGTCGTGCCAGCTGCATT
AATGAATCGGCCAACGCGCGGGGAGAGGCGGTTTGCGTATTGGGCGCTCTTCCGCTTCCTCGCTCACTGA
CTCGCTGCGCTCGGTCGTTCGGCTGCGGCGAGCGGTATCAGCTCACTCAAAGGCGGTAATACGGTTATCC
ACAGAATCAGGGGATAACGCAGGAAAGAACATGTGAGCAAAAGGCCAGCAAAAGGCCAGGAACCGTAAAA
AGGCCGCGTTGCTGGCGTTTTTCCATAGGCTCCGCCCCCCTGACGAGCATCACAAAAATCGACGCTCAAG
TCAGAGGTGGCGAAACCCGACAGGACTATAAAGATACCAGGCGTTTCCCCCTGGAAGCTCCCTCGTGCGC
TCTCCTGTTCCGACCCTGCCGCTTACCGGATACCTGTCCGCCTTTCTCCCTTCGGGAAGCGTGGCGCTTT
CTCATAGCTCACGCTGTAGGTATCTCAGTTCGGTGTAGGTCGTTCGCTCCAAGCTGGGCTGTGTGCACGA
ACCCCCCGTTCAGCCCGACCGCTGCGCCTTATCCGGTAACTATCGTCTTGAGTCCAACCCGGTAAGACAC
GACTTATCGCCACTGGCAGCAGCCACTGGTAACAGGATTAGCAGAGCGAGGTATGTAGGCGGTGCTACAG
AGTTCTTGAAGTGGTGGCCTAACTACGGCTACACTAGAAGAACAGTATTTGGTATCTGCGCTCTGCTGAA
GCCAGTTACCTTCGGAAAAAGAGTTGGTAGCTCTTGATCCGGCAAACAAACCACCGCTGGTAGCGGTGGT
TTTTTTGTTTGCAAGCAGCAGATTACGCGCAGAAAAAAAGGATCTCAAGAAGATCCTTTGATCTTTTCTA
CGGGGTCTGACGCTCAGTGGAACGAAAACTCACGTTAAGGGATTTTGGTCATGAGATTATCAAAAAGGAT
CTTCACCTAGATCCTTTTAAATTAAAAATGAAGTTTTAAATCAATCTAAAGTATATATGAGTAAACTTGG
TCTGACAGTTACCAATGCTTAATCAGTGAGGCACCTATCTCAGCGATCTGTCTATTTCGTTCATCCATAG
TTGCCTGACTCCCCGTCGTGTAGATAACTACGATACGGGAGGGCTTACCATCTGGCCCCAGTGCTGCAAT
GATACCGCGAGACCCACGCTCACCGGCTCCAGATTTATCAGCAATAAACCAGCCAGCCGGAAGGGCCGAG
CGCAGAAGTGGTCCTGCAACTTTATCCGCCTCCATCCAGTCTATTAATTGTTGCCGGGAAGCTAGAGTAA
GTAGTTCGCCAGTTAATAGTTTGCGCAACGTTGTTGCCATTGCTACAGGCATCGTGGTGTCACGCTCGTC
GTTTGGTATGGCTTCATTCAGCTCCGGTTCCCAACGATCAAGGCGAGTTACATGATCCCCCATGTTGTGC
AAAAAAGCGGTTAGCTCCTTCGGTCCTCCGATCGTTGTCAGAAGTAAGTTGGCCGCAGTGTTATCACTCA
TGGTTATGGCAGCACTGCATAATTCTCTTACTGTCATGCCATCCGTAAGATGCTTTTCTGTGACTGGTGA
GTACTCAACCAAGTCATTCTGAGAATAGTGTATGCGGCGACCGAGTTGCTCTTGCCCGGCGTCAATACGG
GATAATACCGCGCCACATAGCAGAACTTTAAAAGTGCTCATCATTGGAAAACGTTCTTCGGGGCGAAAAC
TCTCAAGGATCTTACCGCTGTTGAGATCCAGTTCGATGTAACCCACTCGTGCACCCAACTGATCTTCAGC
ATCTTTTACTTTCACCAGCGTTTCTGGGTGAGCAAAAACAGGAAGGCAAAATGCCGCAAAAAAGGGAATA
AGGGCGACACGGAAATGTTGAATACTCATACTCTTCCTTTTTCAATATTATTGAAGCATTTATCAGGGTT
ATTGTCTCATGAGCGGATACATATTTGAATGTATTTAGAAAAATAAACAAATAGGGGTTCCGCGCACATT
TCCCCGAAAAGTGCCACCTGACGGATCGCTTGCCTGTAACTTACACGCGCCTCGTATCTTTTAATGATGG
AATAATTTGGGAATTTACTCTGTGTTTATTTATTTTTATGTTTTGTATTTGGATTTTAGAAAGTAAATAA
AGAAGGTAGAAGAGTTACGGAATGAAGAAAAAAAAATAAACAAAGGTTTAAAAAATTTCAACAAAAAGCG
TACTTTACATATATATTTATTAGACAAGAAAAGCAGATTAAATAGATATACATTCGATTAACGATAAGTA
AAATGTAAAATCACAGGATTTTCGTGTGTGGTCTTCTACACAGACAAGATGAAACAATTCGGCATTAATA
CCTGAGAGCAGGAAGAGCAAGATAAAAGGTAGTATTTGTTGGCGATCCCCCTAGAGTCTTTTACATCTTC
GGAAAACAAAAACTATTTTTTCTTTAATTTCTTTTTTTACTTTCTATTTTTAATTTATATATTTATATTA
AAAAATTTAAATTATAATTATTTTTATAGCACGTGATGAAAAGGACCCTAAGAAACCATTATTATCATGA
CATTAACCTATAAAAATAGGCGTATCACGAGGCCCTTTCGTCTCGCGCGTTTCGGTGATGACGGTGAAAA
CCTCTGACACATGCAGCTCCCGGAGACGGTCACAGCTTGTCTGTAAGCGGATGCCGGGAGCAGACAAGCC
CGTCAGGGCGCGTCAGCGGGTGTTGGCGGGTGTCGGGGCTGGCTTAACTATGCGGCATCAGAGCAGATTG
TACTGAGAGTGCACCATAAATTCCCGTTTTAAGAGCTTGGTGAGCGCTAGGAGTCACTGCCAGGTATCGT
TTGAACACGGCATTAGTCAGGGAAGTCATAACACAGTCCTTTCCCGCAATTTTCTTTTTCTATTACTCTT
GGCCTCCTCTAGTACACTCTATATTTTTTTATGCCTCGGTAATGATTTTCATTTTTTTTTTTCCACCTAG
CGGATGACTCTTTTTTTTTCTTAGCGATTGGCATTATCACATAATGAATTATACATTATATAAAGTAATG
TGATTTCTTCGAAGAATATACTAAAAAATGAGCAGGCAAGATAAACGAAGGCAAAGATGACAGAGCAGAA
AGCCCTAGTAAAGCGTATTACAAATGAAACCAAGATTCAGATTGCGATCTCTTTAAAGGGTGGTCCCCTA
GCGATAGAGCACTCGATCTTCCCAGAAAAAGAGGCAGAAGCAGTAGCAGAACAGGCCACACAATCGCAAG
TGATTAACGTCCACACAGGTATAGGGTTTCTGGACCATATGATACATGCTCTGGCCAAGCATTCCGGCTG
GTCGCTAATCGTTGAGTGCATTGGTGACTTACACATAGACGACCATCACACCACTGAAGACTGCGGGATT
GCTCTCGGTCAAGCTTTTAAAGAGGCCCTAGGGGCCGTGCGTGGAGTAAAAAGGTTTGGATCAGGATTTG
CGCCTTTGGATGAGGCACTTTCCAGAGCGGTGGTAGATCTTTCGAACAGGCCGTACGCAGTTGTCGAACT
TGGTTTGCAAAGGGAGAAAGTAGGAGATCTCTCTTGCGAGATGATCCCGCATTTTCTTGAAAGCTTTGCA
GAGGCTAGCAGAATTACCCTCCACGTTGATTGTCTGCGAGGCAAGAATGATCATCACCGTAGTGAGAGTG
CGTTCAAGGCTCTTGCGGTTGCCATAAGAGAAGCCACCTCGCCCAATGGTACCAACGATGTTCCCTCCAC
CAAAGGTGTTCTTATGTAGTGACACCGATTATTTAAAGCTGCAGCATACGATATATATACATGTGTATAT
ATGTATACCTATGAATGTCAGTAAGTATGTATACGAACAGTATGATACTGAAGATGACAAGGTAATGCAT
CATTCTATACGTGTCATTCTGAACGAGGCGCGCTTTCCTTTTTTCTTTTTGCTTTTTCTTTTTTTTTCTC
TTGAACTCGACGGATCTATGCGGTGTGAAATACCGCACAGATGCGTAAGGAGAAAATACCGCATCAGGAA
ATTGTAAGCGTTAATATTTTGTTAAAATTCGCGTTAAATTTTTGTTAAATCAGCTCATTTTTTAACCAAT
AGGCCGAAATCGGCAAAATCCCTTATAAATCAAAAGAATAGACCGAGATAGGGT
[37 nt withheld, positions 4535-4571]
AAAGAACGTGGACTCCAACGTCAAAGG
[49 nt withheld, positions 4599-4647]
T
[91 nt withheld, positions 4649-4739]
G
[124 nt withheld, positions 4741-4864]
CCATTCGCCATTCAGGCTGCGCAACTGTTGGGAAGGGCGATCGGTGCGGGCCTCTTCGCTATTACGCCAG
CTGGCGAAAGGGGGATGTGCTGCAAGGCGATTAAGTTGGGTAACGCCAGGGTTTTCCCAGTCACGACGTT
GTAAAACGACGGCCAGTGAATTGTAATACGACTCACTATAGGGCGAATTGGAGCTCCACCGCGGTGGCGG
CCGCTCTAGAACTAGTGGATCCACGCTATGAAAAAGGAAAACAAATGACTCTTATAATTTGTTTCCCTCG
ACTTCTCTATTTAAATCCAAGATTTTAACTAATAAACTATTTAATAATAAAACAATTAACTCTTTATATG
GAAGCCTTGGAAATTAGCCGCCAAAATGGGATATACATTCCGTGCGAAGTGACCGCGTGGAAGGCCGGGT
ATCATCTTAAAAATCACTAGTTTCTTTTTTAGCGGAATGCAATAAAGGTGCTTTGTGCTGGTGTGGTTTA
CACGGAACATCTAGTAGCTAAAACTTGGTAACTCAATGGTGATCAGAATCCATAGAAGCATTTTTATTTC
TTAAAATGGGTGCTGCTCCTTCCAAAATTGTGGATGGTCTTTTAGAAGATACAAATTGTATGTACACTTC
GGAGTGAGGAAAAGAAAGAAAGGGGAAATTAACCGATTTTACTAACACTGACACTTTGAACAGTTGATAG
AGATGAAATTGAAAGGTTAAGGAAGAGATTCATGAAATTAGATAGAGATAGCTCAGGGTCTATTGATAAA
AATGAATTTATGAGCATTCCTGGCGTTTCGTCAAACCCTCTTGCTGGACGTATAATGGAGGTTTTCGATG
CTGATAATAGTGGGGACGTGGATTTTCAAGAGTTCATCACAGGATTATCCATTTTCAGTGGGCGTGGGTC
CAAGGACGAAAAGTTAAGATTCGCCTTCAAAATCTACGACATTGACAAGGACGGTTTCATATCCAATGGT
GAGTTGTTCATCGTGTTGAAGATTATGGTAGGTTCTAATCTGGACGATGAACAGCTGCAACAGATAGTAG
ATAGGACGATAGTGGAAAACGCTAGCGACGGCGACGGACGTTTAAGTTTCGAGGAGTTTAAGAATGCTAT
CGAAACCACAGAAGTGGCCAAGAGTCTGACATTGCAATACGATGTGTAA
Features (pLannotate 1.2.2; 21 found; start..end, strand, type, name):
    156..197     +  misc_feature   MCS (fragment): pBluescript multiple cloning site
    209..227     -  promoter       T3 promoter: promoter for bacteriophage T3 RNA polymerase
    272..288     -  protein_bind   lac operator: The lac repressor binds to the lac operator to inhibit transcription in E. coli. This inhibition can be relieved by adding lactose or isopropyl-β-D-thiogalactopyranoside (IPTG). lac repressor encoded by lacI
    296..326     -  promoter       lac promoter: promoter for the E. coli lac operon
    341..362     -  protein_bind   CAP binding site: CAP binding activates transcription in the presence of cAMP. E. coli catabolite activator protein
    375..467     -  CDS            lacI (fragment): lac repressor; lacI; The lac repressor binds to the lac operator to inhibit transcription in E. coli. This inhibition can be relieved by adding lactose or isopropyl-β-D-thiogalactopyranoside (IPTG).
    650..1238    -  rep_origin     ori: high-copy-number ColE1/pMB1/pBR322/pUC origin of replication
   1409..2269    -  CDS            AmpR: β-lactamase; bla; confers resistance to ampicillin, carbenicillin, and related antibiotics
   2270..2374    -  promoter       AmpR promoter: bla
   2404..2907    -  misc_feature   CEN/ARS: S. cerevisiae CEN6 centromere fused to an autonomously replicating sequence
   2982..3017    +  CDS            rop (fragment): Rop protein, which maintains plasmids at low copy number; rop
   3119..3168    +  misc_feature   bom (fragment): basis of mobility region from pBR322
   3169..3249    -  CDS            MRM1 (fragment): MRM1_YEAST - Also known as PET56 From Saccharomyces cerevisiae (strain ATCC 204508 / S288c) (Baker's yeast).
   3299..3486    +  promoter       HIS3 promoter: S. cerevisiae HIS3
   3487..4149    +  CDS            HIS3: imidazoleglycerol-phosphate dehydratase, required for histidine biosynthesis; S. cerevisiae HIS3; yeast auxotrophic marker
   4357..4408    +  misc_feature   bom (fragment): basis of mobility region from pBR322
   4436..4864    -  rep_origin     f1 ori (sequence partly withheld): f1 bacteriophage origin of replication; arrow indicates direction of (+) strand synthesis
   4868..5025    -  CDS            lacZα (fragment): LacZα fragment of β-galactosidase; lacZ fragment
   5028..5046    +  promoter       T7 promoter: promoter for bacteriophage T7 RNA polymerase
   5055..5096    +  misc_feature   MCS (fragment): pBluescript multiple cloning site
   5560..6030    +  CDS            CNB1 (fragment): CANB_YEAST - Also known as YCN2, YCNB. Experimental evidence at protein level: Swiss-Prot protein existence level 1. Regulatory subunit of calcineurin, a calcium-dependent, calmodulin stimulated protein phosphatase. Confers calcium sensitivity. From Saccharomyces cerevisiae (strain ATCC 204508 / S288c) (Baker's yeast).
