[The description below was written by a language model from this plasmid's Addgene catalogue record and pLannotate feature annotations shown in this document.]
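Description:
pTJK506 is a low-copy yeast centromeric shuttle plasmid built on the pRS313 backbone and carrying a mutant allele of the Saccharomyces cerevisiae CNB1 gene, which encodes the calcium-binding regulatory subunit of the protein phosphatase calcineurin. In yeast it is maintained through a CEN6/ARS element, which gives stable segregation at roughly single-copy level. It is selected through the HIS3 auxotrophic marker, expressed from its own promoter, in histidine-requiring strains. In E. coli it is propagated through a high-copy ColE1/pUC-type origin with ampicillin resistance (β-lactamase). The backbone also retains the f1 phage origin and the pBluescript-derived lacZα/multiple cloning site region flanked by T3 and T7 promoters, which serve here as sequencing primer sites.

The insert, CNB1mutEF4, was cloned between XhoI and BamHI sites, both of which are preserved, and is expressed from the endogenous CNB1 genomic promoter region rather than a heterologous promoter. Expression should therefore approximate native regulation. It carries an aspartate-to-alanine substitution at residue 144. As the name indicates, this change targets the fourth EF-hand calcium-binding motif of the protein. The feature table annotates CNB1 as a fragment lying next to the cloning site at the end of the linearised sequence record, preceded by an unannotated stretch that is consistent with the promoter region. No epitope tags or reporters are recorded.

According to the associated publication title, the plasmid belongs to work examining how the individual calcium-binding domains of the regulatory subunit contribute to calcineurin signalling in budding yeast. This suggests the mutant allele would be expressed in yeast for comparison with wild-type CNB1, although the record does not state the host strain.
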