Addgene plasmid #121461: pTJK506
Purpose: CEN HIS3 CNB1mutEF4
Depositing lab: Tami Kingsbury. Depositing organization: University of Maryland, Baltimore. Publication: Calcineurin Regulatory Subunit Calcium-Binding Domains Differentially Contribute to Calcineurin Signaling in Saccharomyces cerevisiae. Connolly S, Quasi-Woode D, Waldron L, Eberly C, Waters K, Muller EM, Kingsbury TJ. Genetics. 2018 Jul;209(3):801-813. doi: 10.1534/genetics.118.300911. Epub 2018 May 7. PubMed 29735720.
Backbone
  Vector backbone: pRS313
  Backbone size w/o insert (bp): 4967
  Vector type: Yeast CEN plasmid
  Selectable markers: HIS3
Growth in bacteria
  Bacterial resistance: Ampicillin, 100 μg/mL
  Growth temperature: 37°C
  Growth strain: DH5alpha
  Copy number: Unknown
Gene/Insert
  Gene/Insert name: CNB1mutEF4
  Species: S. cerevisiae (budding yeast)
  Mutation: Changed aspartic acid 144 to alanine
  GenBank ID: NM_001179756
  Entrez Gene: CNB1 (a.k.a. YKL190W, CRV1, YCN2)
  Promoter: Endogenous genomic promoter region
  Cloning method: Restriction Enzyme; 5′ cloning site XhoI (not destroyed); 3′ cloning site BamHI (not destroyed)
  Sequencing primers: 5′ T3 promoter primer; 3′ T7 promoter primer
Terms and licenses: Academic/Nonprofit Terms; Industry Terms: Not Available to Industry
How to cite: pTJK506 was a gift from Tami Kingsbury (Addgene plasmid # 121461 ; http://n2t.net/addgene:121461 ; RRID:Addgene_121461)
